>Addgene plasmid #67857 | GFP-I48 ELP | depositor full sequence | sequence record 117815 | GFP fused to Elastin like polypeptide (I-48 repeat) in a mammalian pcDNA3.1 expression vector
ACGGATCGGGAGATCTCCCGATCCCCTATGGTCGACTCTCAGTACAATCTGCTCTGATGCCGCATAGTTA
AGCCAGTATCTGCTCCCTGCTTGTGTGTTGGAGGTCGCTGAGTAGTGCGCGAGCAAAATTTAAGCTACAA
CAAGGCAAGGCTTGACCGACAATTGCATGAAGAATCTGCTTAGGGTTAGGCGTTTTGCGCTGCTTCGCGA
TGTACGGGCCAGATATACGCGTTGACATTGATTATTGACTAGTTATTAATAGTAATCAATTACGGGGTCA
TTAGTTCATAGCCCATATATGGAGTTCCGCGTTACATAACTTACGGTAAATGGCCCGCCTGGCTGACCGC
CCAACGACCCCCGCCCATTGACGTCAATAATGACGTATGTTCCCATAGTAACGCCAATAGGGACTTTCCA
TTGACGTCAATGGGTGGACTATTTACGGTAAACTGCCCACTTGGCAGTACATCAAGTGTATCATATGCCA
AGTACGCCCCCTATTGACGTCAATGACGGTAAATGGCCCGCCTGGCATTATGCCCAGTACATGACCTTAT
GGGACTTTCCTACTTGGCAGTACATCTACGTATTAGTCATCGCTATTACCATGGTGATGCGGTTTTGGCA
GTACATCAATGGGCGTGGATAGCGGTTTGACTCACGGGGATTTCCAAGTCTCCACCCCATTGACGTCAAT
GGGAGTTTGTTTTGGCACCAAAATCAACGGGACTTTCCAAAATGTCGTAACAACTCCGCCCCATTGACGC
AAATGGGCGGTAGGCGTGTACGGTGGGAGGTCTATATAAGCAGAGCTCTCTGGCTAACTAGAGAACCCAC
TGCTTACTGGCTTATCGAAATTAATACGACTCACTATAGGGAGACCCAAGCTGGCTAGACACCATGGCCA
GCAAAGGAGAAGAACTTTTCACTGGAGTTGTCCCAATTCTTGTTGAATTAGATGGTGATGTTAATGGGCA
CAAATTTTCTGTCAGTGGAGAGGGTGAAGGTGATGCTACATACGGAAAGCTTACCCTTAAATTTATTTGC
ACTACTGGAAAACTACCTGTTCCATGGCCAACACTTGTCACTACTTTCTCTTATGGTGTTCAATGCTTTT
CCCGTTATCCGGATCATATGAAACGGCATGACTTTTTCAAGAGTGCCATGCCCGAAGGTTATGTACAGGA
ACGCACTATATCTTTCAAAGATGACGGGAACTACAAGACGCGTGCTGAAGTCAAGTTTGAAGGTGATACC
CTTGTTAATCGTATCGAGTTAAAAGGTATTGATTTTAAAGAAGATGGAAACATTCTCGGACACAAACTCG
AGTACAACTATAACTCACACAATGTATACATCACGGCAGACAAACAAAAGAATGGAATCAAAGCTAACTT
CAAAATTCGCCACAACATTGAAGATGGATCCGTTCAACTAGCAGACCATTATCAACAAAATACTCCAATT
GGCGATGGCCCTGTCCTTTTACCAGACAACCATTACCTGTCGACACAATCTGCCCTTTCGAAAGATCCCA
ACGAAAAGCGTGACCACATGGTCCTTCTTGAGTTTGTAACTGCTGCTGGGATTACACATGGCATGGATGA
GCTCTACAAAAGCGGTTCCGGACCGGTGCTAGCGATAGGTGTTCCTGGTATCGGTGTTCCGGGCATCGGT
GTACCTGGCATTGGTGTCCCAGGTATTGGCGTTCCAGGTATCGGCGTACCAGGTATTGGTGTTCCTGGTA
TCGGTGTTCCGGGCATCGGTGTACCTGGCATTGGTGTCCCAGGTATTGGCGTTCCAGGTATCGGCGTACC
AGGTATTGGTGTTCCTGGTATCGGTGTTCCGGGCATCGGTGTACCTGGCATTGGTGTCCCAGGTATTGGC
GTTCCAGGTATCGGCGTACCAGGTATTGGTGTTCCTGGTATCGGTGTTCCGGGCATCGGTGTACCTGGCA
TTGGTGTCCCAGGTATTGGCGTTCCAGGTATCGGCGTACCAGGTATTGGTGTTCCTGGTATCGGTGTTCC
GGGCATCGGTGTACCTGGCATTGGTGTCCCAGGTATTGGCGTTCCAGGTATCGGCGTACCAGGTATTGGT
GTTCCTGGTATCGGTGTTCCGGGCATCGGTGTACCTGGCATTGGTGTCCCAGGTATTGGCGTTCCAGGTA
TCGGCGTACCAGGTATTGGTGTTCCTGGTATCGGTGTTCCGGGCATCGGTGTACCTGGCATTGGTGTCCC
AGGTATTGGCGTTCCAGGTATCGGCGTACCAGGTATTGGTGTTCCTGGTATCGGTGTTCCGGGCATCGGT
GTACCTGGCATTGGTGTCCCAGGTATTGGCGTTCCAGGTATCGGCGTACCAGGTATTGGTTACTGATAAT
GATCTTCAGGATCCGAATTCGAGCTCCGTCAAACCCGCTGATCAGCCTCGACTGTGCCTTCTAGTTGCCA
GCCATCTGTTGTTTGCCCCTCCCCCGTGCCTTCCTTGACCCTGGAAGGTGCCACTCCCACTGTCCTTTCC
TAATAAAATGAGGAAATTGCATCGCATTGTCTGAGTAGGTGTCATTCTATTCTGGGGGGTGGGGTGGGGC
AGGACAGCAAGGGGGAGGATTGGGAAGACAATAGCAGGCATGCTGGGGATGCGGTGGGCTCTATGGCTTC
TGAGGCGGAAAGAACCAGCTGGGGCTCTAGGGGGTATCCCC
[124 nt withheld, positions 2702-2825]
C
[32 nt withheld, positions 2827-2858]
CA
[57 nt withheld, positions 2861-2917]
A
[49 nt withheld, positions 2919-2967]
CCTTTGACGTTGGAGTCCACGTTCTTT
[37 nt withheld, positions 2995-3031]
ACCCTATCTCGGTCTATTCTTTTGATTTATAAGGGATTTTGGGGATTTCGGCCTATTGGTTAAAAAATGA
GCTGATTTAACAAAAATTTAACGCGAATTAATTCTGTGGAATGTGTGTCAGTTAGGGTGTGGAAAGTCCC
CAGGCTCCCCAGGCAGGCAGAAGTATGCAAAGCATGCATCTCAATTAGTCAGCAACCAGGTGTGGAAAGT
CCCCAGGCTCCCCAGCAGGCAGAAGTATGCAAAGCATGCATCTCAATTAGTCAGCAACCATAGTCCCGCC
CCTAACTCCGCCCATCCCGCCCCTAACTCCGCCCAGTTCCGCCCATTCTCCGCCCCATGGCTGACTAATT
TTTTTTATTTATGCAGAGGCCGAGGCCGCCTCTGCCTCTGAGCTATTCCAGAAGTAGTGAGGAGGCTTTT
TTGGAGGCCTAGGCTTTTGCAAAAAGCTCCCGGGAGCTTGTATATCCATTTTCGGATCTGATCAAGAGAC
AGGATGAGGATCGTTTCGCATGATTGAACAAGATGGATTGCACGCAGGTTCTCCGGCCGCTTGGGTGGAG
AGGCTATTCGGCTATGACTGGGCACAACAGACAATCGGCTGCTCTGATGCCGCCGTGTTCCGGCTGTCAG
CGCAGGGGCGCCCGGTTCTTTTTGTCAAGACCGACCTGTCCGGTGCCCTGAATGAACTGCAGGACGAGGC
AGCGCGGCTATCGTGGCTGGCCACGACGGGCGTTCCTTGCGCAGCTGTGCTCGACGTTGTCACTGAAGCG
GGAAGGGACTGGCTGCTATTGGGCGAAGTGCCGGGGCAGGATCTCCTGTCATCTCACCTTGCTCCTGCCG
AGAAAGTATCCATCATGGCTGATGCAATGCGGCGGCTGCATACGCTTGATCCGGCTACCTGCCCATTCGA
CCACCAAGCGAAACATCGCATCGAGCGAGCACGTACTCGGATGGAAGCCGGTCTTGTCGATCAGGATGAT
CTGGACGAAGAGCATCAGGGGCTCGCGCCAGCCGAACTGTTCGCCAGGCTCAAGGCGCGCATGCCCGACG
GCGAGGATCTCGTCGTGACCCATGGCGATGCCTGCTTGCCGAATATCATGGTGGAAAATGGCCGCTTTTC
TGGATTCATCGACTGTGGCCGGCTGGGTGTGGCGGACCGCTATCAGGACATAGCGTTGGCTACCCGTGAT
ATTGCTGAAGAGCTTGGCGGCGAATGGGCTGACCGCTTCCTCGTGCTTTACGGTATCGCCGCTCCCGATT
CGCAGCGCATCGCCTTCTATCGCCTTCTTGACGAGTTCTTCTGAGCGGGACTCTGGGGTTCGAAATGACC
GACCAAGCGACGCCCAACCTGCCATCACGAGATTTCGATTCCACCGCCGCCTTCTATGAAAGGTTGGGCT
TCGGAATCGTTTTCCGGGACGCCGGCTGGATGATCCTCCAGCGCGGGGATCTCATGCTGGAGTTCTTCGC
CCACCCCAACTTGTTTATTGCAGCTTATAATGGTTACAAATAAAGCAATAGCATCACAAATTTCACAAAT
AAAGCATTTTTTTCACTGCATTCTAGTTGTGGTTTGTCCAAACTCATCAATGTATCTTATCATGTCTGTA
TACCGTCGACCTCTAGCTAGAGCTTGGCGTAATCATGGTCATAGCTGTTTCCTGTGTGAAATTGTTATCC
GCTCACAATTCCACACAACATACGAGCCGGAAGCATAAAGTGTAAAGCCTGGGGTGCCTAATGAGTGAGC
TAACTCACATTAATTGCGTTGCGCTCACTGCCCGCTTTCCAGTCGGGAAACCTGTCGTGCCAGCTGCATT
AATGAATCGGCCAACGCGCGGGGAGAGGCGGTTTGCGTATTGGGCGCTCTTCCGCTTCCTCGCTCACTGA
CTCGCTGCGCTCGGTCGTTCGGCTGCGGCGAGCGGTATCAGCTCACTCAAAGGCGGTAATACGGTTATCC
ACAGAATCAGGGGATAACGCAGGAAAGAACATGTGAGCAAAAGGCCAGCAAAAGGCCAGGAACCGTAAAA
AGGCCGCGTTGCTGGCGTTTTTCCATAGGCTCCGCCCCCCTGACGAGCATCACAAAAATCGACGCTCAAG
TCAGAGGTGGCGAAACCCGACAGGACTATAAAGATACCAGGCGTTTCCCCCTGGAAGCTCCCTCGTGCGC
TCTCCTGTTCCGACCCTGCCGCTTACCGGATACCTGTCCGCCTTTCTCCCTTCGGGAAGCGTGGCGCTTT
CTCAATGCTCACGCTGTAGGTATCTCAGTTCGGTGTAGGTCGTTCGCTCCAAGCTGGGCTGTGTGCACGA
ACCCCCCGTTCAGCCCGACCGCTGCGCCTTATCCGGTAACTATCGTCTTGAGTCCAACCCGGTAAGACAC
GACTTATCGCCACTGGCAGCAGCCACTGGTAACAGGATTAGCAGAGCGAGGTATGTAGGCGGTGCTACAG
AGTTCTTGAAGTGGTGGCCTAACTACGGCTACACTAGAAGGACAGTATTTGGTATCTGCGCTCTGCTGAA
GCCAGTTACCTTCGGAAAAAGAGTTGGTAGCTCTTGATCCGGCAAACAAACCACCGCTGGTAGCGGTGGT
TTTTTTGTTTGCAAGCAGCAGATTACGCGCAGAAAAAAAGGATCTCAAGAAGATCCTTTGATCTTTTCTA
CGGGGTCTGACGCTCAGTGGAACGAAAACTCACGTTAAGGGATTTTGGTCATGAGATTATCAAAAAGGAT
CTTCACCTAGATCCTTTTAAATTAAAAATGAAGTTTTAAATCAATCTAAAGTATATATGAGTAAACTTGG
TCTGACAGTTACCAATGCTTAATCAGTGAGGCACCTATCTCAGCGATCTGTCTATTTCGTTCATCCATAG
TTGCCTGACTCCCCGTCGTGTAGATAACTACGATACGGGAGGGCTTACCATCTGGCCCCAGTGCTGCAAT
GATACCGCGAGACCCACGCTCACCGGCTCCAGATTTATCAGCAATAAACCAGCCAGCCGGAAGGGCCGAG
CGCAGAAGTGGTCCTGCAACTTTATCCGCCTCCATCCAGTCTATTAATTGTTGCCGGGAAGCTAGAGTAA
GTAGTTCGCCAGTTAATAGTTTGCGCAACGTTGTTGCCATTGCTACAGGCATCGTGGTGTCACGCTCGTC
GTTTGGTATGGCTTCATTCAGCTCCGGTTCCCAACGATCAAGGCGAGTTACATGATCCCCCATGTTGTGC
AAAAAAGCGGTTAGCTCCTTCGGTCCTCCGATCGTTGTCAGAAGTAAGTTGGCCGCAGTGTTATCACTCA
TGGTTATGGCAGCACTGCATAATTCTCTTACTGTCATGCCATCCGTAAGATGCTTTTCTGTGACTGGTGA
GTACTCAACCAAGTCATTCTGAGAATAGTGTATGCGGCGACCGAGTTGCTCTTGCCCGGCGTCAATACGG
GATAATACCGCGCCACATAGCAGAACTTTAAAAGTGCTCATCATTGGAAAACGTTCTTCGGGGCGAAAAC
TCTCAAGGATCTTACCGCTGTTGAGATCCAGTTCGATGTAACCCACTCGTGCACCCAACTGATCTTCAGC
ATCTTTTACTTTCACCAGCGTTTCTGGGTGAGCAAAAACAGGAAGGCAAAATGCCGCAAAAAAGGGAATA
AGGGCGACACGGAAATGTTGAATACTCATACTCTTCCTTTTTCAATATTATTGAAGCATTTATCAGGGTT
ATTGTCTCATGAGCGGATACATATTTGAATGTATTTAGAAAAATAAACAAATAGGGGTTCCGCGCACATT
TCCCCGAAAAGTGCCACCTGACGTC
Features (pLannotate 1.2.2; 20 found; start..end, strand, type, name):
     35..79      -  misc_feature   bom (fragment): basis of mobility region from pBR322
    234..613     +  enhancer       CMV enhancer: human cytomegalovirus immediate early enhancer
    614..817     +  promoter       CMV promoter: human cytomegalovirus (CMV) immediate early promoter
    813..846     +  LTR            5' LTR (truncated) (fragment): truncated 5' long terminal repeat (LTR) from HIV-1
    862..880     +  promoter       T7 promoter: promoter for bacteriophage T7 RNA polymerase
    904..1620    +  CDS            Cycle 3 GFP: Cycle 3 GFP (Crameri et al., 1996) mammalian codon-optimized
   2432..2656    +  polyA_signal   bGH poly(A) signal: bovine growth hormone polyadenylation signal
   2660..2681    +  promoter       SV40 promoter (fragment): SV40 enhancer and early promoter
   2702..3130    +  rep_origin     f1 ori (sequence partly withheld): f1 bacteriophage origin of replication; arrow indicates direction of (+) strand synthesis
   3144..3474    +  promoter       SV40 promoter: SV40 enhancer and early promoter
   3541..4332    +  CDS            neo: KKA2_KLEPN - Also known as kan, nptII. Experimental evidence at protein level: Swiss-Prot protein existence level 1. Resistance to kanamycin, neomycin, paromomycin, ribostamycin, butirosin and gentamicin B. From Klebsiella pneumoniae.
   4356..4514    +  CDS            ble (fragment): BLE_KLEPN - Experimental evidence at protein level: Swiss-Prot protein existence level 1. Binding protein with a strong affinity to the bleomycin family of antibiotics. Binds to CL990; an antimitotic-antibiotic compound. From Klebsiella pneumoniae.
   4509..4630    +  polyA_signal   SV40 poly(A) signal: SV40 polyadenylation signal
   4703..4719    -  protein_bind   lac operator: The lac repressor binds to the lac operator to inhibit transcription in E. coli. This inhibition can be relieved by adding lactose or isopropyl-β-D-thiogalactopyranoside (IPTG). lac repressor encoded by lacI
   4727..4757    -  promoter       lac promoter: promoter for the E. coli lac operon
   4772..4793    -  protein_bind   CAP binding site: CAP binding activates transcription in the presence of cAMP. E. coli catabolite activator protein
   4806..4898    -  CDS            lacI (fragment): lac repressor; lacI; The lac repressor binds to the lac operator to inhibit transcription in E. coli. This inhibition can be relieved by adding lactose or isopropyl-β-D-thiogalactopyranoside (IPTG).
   5081..5669    -  rep_origin     ori: high-copy-number ColE1/pMB1/pBR322/pUC origin of replication
   5840..6700    -  CDS            AmpR: β-lactamase; bla; confers resistance to ampicillin, carbenicillin, and related antibiotics
   6701..6805    -  promoter       AmpR promoter: bla
