[The description below was written by a language model from this plasmid's Addgene catalogue record and pLannotate feature annotations shown in this document.]
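Description:
GFP-I48 ELP is a mammalian expression plasmid of 6,836 bp built on a modified NT-GFP pcDNA3.1 backbone, in which a BsgI site was introduced downstream of the GFP gene so that elastin-like polypeptide (ELP) coding sequence could be inserted in frame. It is propagated in E. coli through a high-copy ColE1/pUC-type origin and selected with ampicillin via the β-lactamase gene and its own promoter. An f1 origin is also present.

The payload is a fusion protein with GFP at the N-terminus of an ELP made of 48 repeats of the pentapeptide VPGIG, which has isoleucine as the guest residue. The feature table identifies the fluorescent protein as mammalian codon-optimised Cycle 3 GFP. The ELP repeats themselves are not annotated, but they presumably occupy the unannotated stretch between the end of GFP and the bovine growth hormone polyadenylation signal. The catalogue entry lists T7 as the promoter, and a T7 promoter does sit just upstream of the coding sequence. However, the annotation also shows the CMV immediate-early enhancer and promoter ahead of it, and this is the element that would drive transcription in mammalian cells. The short HIV-1 LTR, SV40 promoter, lacI and ble hits are fragments and are likely annotation artefacts rather than functional parts.

An SV40 promoter–neomycin phosphotransferase–SV40 poly(A) cassette is annotated and could allow G418 selection, although the record names only GFP as the selectable marker. ELPs are known for temperature-dependent phase separation, so the fluorescent fusion should allow the polypeptide's expression and behaviour to be followed in mammalian cells. The record gives no further detail on the intended application.
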