Addgene plasmid #67857: GFP-I48 ELP
Purpose: GFP Fluorescent Elastin-like Polypeptide(VPGIG) with 48 repeats containing Isoleucine guest residues
Depositing lab: Andrew MacKay. Depositing organization: University of Southern California.
Backbone
  Vector backbone: NT-GFPpcDNA3.1
  Backbone manufacturer: Invitrogen
  Backbone size w/o insert (bp): 5256
  Total vector size (bp): 6836
  Modifications to backbone: Refer to plasmid construction paper. (NT-GFPpcDNA3.1 (Invitrogen) was modified to contain a BsgI restriction site downstream of the GFP gene)
  Vector type: Mammalian Expression
  Selectable markers: GFP
Growth in bacteria
  Bacterial resistance: Ampicillin, 100 μg/mL
  Growth temperature: 37°C
  Growth strain: Top10
  Copy number: Unknown
Gene/Insert
  Gene/Insert name: GFP fused to ELP (VPGIG) repeated 48 times (alt name: GFP-I48)
  Species: H. sapiens (human)
  Insert size (bp): 1500
  Promoter: T7
  Tag / fusion protein: GFP fused to N-terminal of ELP (N terminal on insert)
  Cloning method: Restriction Enzyme; 5′ cloning site BsgI (unknown if destroyed); 3′ cloning site Pme1 (unknown if destroyed)
  Sequencing primers: 5′ T7; 3′ BGHrev
Terms and licenses: Academic/Nonprofit Terms; Industry Terms: Not Available to Industry
How to cite: GFP-I48 ELP was a gift from Andrew MacKay (Addgene plasmid # 67857 ; http://n2t.net/addgene:67857 ; RRID:Addgene_67857)
