>Addgene plasmid #67857 | GFP-I48 ELP | addgene partial sequence | sequence record 120923 | GFP-F 5'-GGTCCTTCTTGAGTTTGTAAC-3'
AAGCGGTTCCGGACCGGTGCTAGCGATAGGTGTTCCTGGTATCGGTGTTCCGGGCATCGGTGTACCTGGC
ATTGGTGTCCCAGGTATTGGCGTTCCAGGTATCGGCGTACCAGGTATTGGTGTTCCTGGTATCGGTGTTC
CGGGCATCGGTGTACCTGGCATTGGTGTCCCAGGTATTGGCGTTCCAGGTATCGGCGTACCAGGTATTGG
TGTTCCTGGTATCGGTGTTCCGGGCATCGGTGTACCTGGCATTGGTGTCCCAGGTATTGGCGTTCCAGGT
ATCGGCGTACCAGGTATTGGTGTTCCTGGTATCGGTGTTCCGGGCATCGGTGTACCTGGCATTGGTGTCC
CAGGTATTGGCGTTCCAGGTATCGGCGTACCAGGTATTGGTGTTCCTGGTATCGGTGTTCCGGGCATCGG
TGTACCTGGCATTGGTGTCCCAGGTATTGGCGTTCCAGGTATCGGCGTACCAGGTATTGGTGTTCCTGGT
ATCGGTGTTCCGGGCATCGGTGTACCTGGCATTGGTGTCCCAGGTATTGGCGTTCCAGGTATCGGCGTAC
CAGGTATTGGTGTTCCTGGTATCGGTGTTCCGGGCATCGGTGTACCTGGCATTGGTGTCCCAGGTATTGG
CGTTCCAGGTATCGGCGTACCAGGTATTGGTGTTCCTGGTATCGGTGTTCCGGGCATCGGTGTACCTGGC
ATTGGTGTCCCAGGTATTGGCGTTCCAGGTATCGGCGTACCAGGTATTGGTTACTGATAATGATCTTCAG
GATCCGAATTCGAGCTCCGTCAAACCCGCTGATCAGCCTCGACTGTGCCTTCTAGTTGCCAGCCATCTGT
TGTTTGCCCCTCCCCCGTGCCTTCCTTGACCCTGG
