>Addgene plasmid #67857 | GFP-I48 ELP | addgene partial sequence | sequence record 120924 | BGH-rev 5'-TAGAAGGCACAGTCGAGG-3'
GATCATTATCAGTAACCAATACCTGGTACGCCGATACCTGGAACGCCAATACCTGGGACACCAATGCCAG
GTACACCGATGCCCGGAACACCGATACCAGGAACACCAATACCTGGTACGCCGATACCTGGAACGCCAAT
ACCTGGGACACCAATGCCAGGTACACCGATGCCCGGAACACCGATACCAGGAACACCAATACCTGGTACG
CCGATACCTGGAACGCCAATACCTGGGACACCAATGCCAGGTACACCGATGCCCGGAACACCGATACCAG
GAACACCAATACCTGGTACGCCGATACCTGGAACGCCAATACCTGGGACACCAATGCCAGGTACACCGAT
GCCCGGAACACCGATACCAGGAACACCAATACCTGGTACGCCGATACCTGGAACGCCAATACCTGGGACA
CCAATGCCAGGTACACCGATGCCCGGAACACCGATACCAGGAACACCAATACCTGGTACGCCGATACCTG
GAACGCCAATACCTGGGACACCAATGCCAGGTACACCGATGCCCGGAACACCGATACCAGGAACACCAAT
ACCTGGTACGCCGATACCTGGAACGCCAATACCTGGGACACCAATGCCAGGTACACCGATGCCCGGAACA
CCGATACCAGGAACACCAATACCTGGTACGCCGATACCTGGAACGCCAATACCTGGGACACCAATGCCAG
GTACACCGATGCCCGGAACACCGATACCAG
